>Addgene plasmid #34796 | pHyVec13 | depositor full sequence | sequence record 46168 | pHyVec13 sequence 5204 bps
CTAAATTGTAAGCGTTAATATTTTGTTAAAATTCGCGTTAAATTTTTGTTAAATCAGCTCATTTTTTAAC
CAATAGGCCGAAATCGGCAAAATCCCTTATAAATCAAAAGAATAGACCGAGATAGGGT
[37 nt withheld, positions 129-165]
AAAGAACGTGGACTCCAACGTCAAAGG
[49 nt withheld, positions 193-241]
T
[61 nt withheld, positions 243-303]
GGATCCAAGGTACCTTCTCGAGTTACTAGTAGTCTAGACTATCGATAGGATATCTCAGATCTAGGTCGAC
[36 nt withheld, positions 374-409]
G
[124 nt withheld, positions 411-534]
CCCATTCGCCATTCAGGCTGCGCAACTGTTGGGAAGGGCGATCGGTGCGGGCCTCTTCGCTATTACGCCA
GCTGGCGAAAGGGGGATGTGCTGCAAGGCGATTAAGTTGGGTAACGCCAGGGTTTTCCCAGTCACGACGT
TGTAAAACGACGGCCAGTGAGCGCGCGTAATACGACTCACTATAGGGCGAATTGGTTTTAAGCCGAGATG
CAGGATTCTGAATGAAAAAGAAAAAAAGAAGTCTCGGTAGAGTAAAAGTGATCGGTTTGCAACTGTAAAA
TTTATTGAAGTACCAATAATTTTATTTAAAATAAAACTGAAATATAAAGTTAAAGTTGCTGTTCTATAAG
TTTACCGAATTTTAAAACCATTGTAACGCTAGAGTAATATTTGAGTCTACTAAGTTAGTCCCCGCACTTT
TTAATCAAGCAATAAATACCCAAACTTTGCTTATTCAAATCAATAAACCAATATATCTCTTAAAATAAAG
TAAAAACTTCTGAAATTCTATAAAAAAAAATTTAATTTCGAAATATCAAATGTAACTTCAACACCGCACT
ATTTTCTTTTAAACAACTGATATAGTAATTACTTCTCAAAAACGTTATCTCAAGGTTTGTGATGTACTTA
AAACCACTCCTATTTTGTTACGCGTTTAAAAAAGCAAACATAAGTTGGTTTCTATTGATGAATGAGAACA
TATTTCATTTAAAGTTAAAATCCTACCAGTGGTTTCACTGTACGTAAACACCGTCAAAAAAACAGGAACG
TTTTTAAAGATTAATAATTGAAGTAAAAAAAATTTAATACCGGGGGTTAAAAAAATCTTTTAAAATAATT
ATAAATATATATATTAAAATTTATAAATTTTTAAACACATTTAAAATATATATTAAGTATAATAAAAGTA
ATATTATAAAAAAAAATTTAATTTTATAATTATTTTTATTAAATTTATAAATAATAGGTAAAACTTACAT
ATCCGTTTTATTTTTTCTTAATAAAATAACGCGTGCAAATTTTTGTCCATATAAAGACCTTTTCGAACAA
TAACTTTTTTGCTTAGCCGTTTTTTTTCTTATATGGTCAAAAAAGCGCTCAAGCGATTCACCATAAAAAG
CGCAATTAGTTCAGCGTTCGTTATTCAGAAGCTTCAGCTTTGCTTGATACTCAGCTCTTCTCTTTTTAAA
CAAAACACTTAATCAAAATGGCCGATGATGAAGTTGCCGCCCTCGCTGCAGCCCCGGTAGAAAAAATGAG
TAAAGGAGAAGAACTTTTCACTGGAGTTGTCCCAATTCTTGTTGAATTAGATGGTGATGTTAATGGGCAC
AAATTTTCTGTCAGTGGAGAGGGTGAAGGTGATGCAACATACGGAAAACTTACCCTTAAATTTATTTGCA
CTACTGGAAAACTACCTGTTCCATGGCCAACACTTGTCACTACTTTCTGTTATGGTGTTCAATGCTTTTC
AAGATACCCAGATCATATGAAACGGCATGACTTTTTCAAGAGTGCCATGCCCGAAGGTTATGTACAGGAA
AGAACTATATTTTTCAAAGATGACGGGAACTACAAGACACGTGCTGAAGTCAAGTTTGAAGGTGATACCC
TTGTTAATAGAATCGAGTTAAAAGGTATTGATTTTAAAGAAGATGGAAACATTCTTGGACACAAATTGGA
ATACAACTATAACTCACACAATGTATACATCATGGCAGACAAACAAAAGAATGGAATCAAAGTTAACTTC
AAAATTAGACACAACATTGAAGATGGAAGCGTTCAACTAGCAGACCATTATCAACAAAATACTCCAATTG
GCGATGGCCCTGTCCTTTTACCAGACAACCATTACCTGTCCACACAATCTGCCCTTTCGAAAGATCCCAA
CGAAAAGAGAGACCACATGGTCCTTCTTGAGTTTGTAACAGCTGCTGGGATTACACATGGCATGGATGAA
CTATACAAATAGCATTCGTAGAATTCACAATTCGATTATATTTATACTGGACTATTTTTACATCTGTTCG
GTTATTTTCACATTTATTTTTCTATATATATCTTATAAACGTTTTAAAACCCATGTAATTTTTGTTAAGC
TGTAATATAAAAGACGTCCTAACAAACTTCTTTTATTACTGAATTTCCTTTAATTATAATAAATAACAAG
TTTTAAAATAAATTCAGGCAATTAAGGCGCTCCTGAGGTACTAAAATTAATGTAAACATTTAAAATTAAC
TTGGATGGTCTTAAGTACTGTACTCGTGATTTTGTTATACTTTATTATTAGAAAAGTCGTCTATTAACTT
TTTGTTCCTTAATTTACTTGATTAAATTGTCGCTTAATTTATCAAATCAGGTTTTGCGCGTTATTTTAGA
GAAAAACTTATTAGAAAAATGAATAAGCAAAGTTTAGGCTAACATGTTTTTTTATTATTTTAAATAGTTC
AAGTCAATGACGTATAAACCAGCTTTTGTTCCCTTTAGTGAGGGTTAATTGCGCGCTTGGCGTAATCATG
GTCATAGCTGTTTCCTGTGTGAAATTGTTATCCGCTCACAATTCCACACAACATACGAGCCGGAAGCATA
AAGTGTAAAGCCTGGGGTGCCTAATGAGTGAGCTAACTCACATTAATTGCGTTGCGCTCACTGCCCGCTT
TCCAGTCGGGAAACCTGTCGTGCCAGCTGCATTAATGAATCGGCCAACGCGCGGGGAGAGGCGGTTTGCG
TATTGGGCGCTCTTCCGCTTCCTCGCTCACTGACTCGCTGCGCTCGGTCGTTCGGCTGCGGCGAGCGGTA
TCAGCTCACTCAAAGGCGGTAATACGGTTATCCACAGAATCAGGGGATAACGCAGGAAAGAACATGTGAG
CAAAAGGCCAGCAAAAGGCCAGGAACCGTAAAAAGGCCGCGTTGCTGGCGTTTTTCCATAGGCTCCGCCC
CCCTGACGAGCATCACAAAAATCGACGCTCAAGTCAGAGGTGGCGAAACCCGACAGGACTATAAAGATAC
CAGGCGTTTCCCCCTGGAAGCTCCCTCGTGCGCTCTCCTGTTCCGACCCTGCCGCTTACCGGATACCTGT
CCGCCTTTCTCCCTTCGGGAAGCGTGGCGCTTTCTCATAGCTCACGCTGTAGGTATCTCAGTTCGGTGTA
GGTCGTTCGCTCCAAGCTGGGCTGTGTGCACGAACCCCCCGTTCAGCCCGACCGCTGCGCCTTATCCGGT
AACTATCGTCTTGAGTCCAACCCGGTAAGACACGACTTATCGCCACTGGCAGCAGCCACTGGTAACAGGA
TTAGCAGAGCGAGGTATGTAGGCGGTGCTACAGAGTTCTTGAAGTGGTGGCCTAACTACGGCTACACTAG
AAGGACAGTATTTGGTATCTGCGCTCTGCTGAAGCCAGTTACCTTCGGAAAAAGAGTTGGTAGCTCTTGA
TCCGGCAAACAAACCACCGCTGGTAGCGGTGGTTTTTTTGTTTGCAAGCAGCAGATTACGCGCAGAAAAA
AAGGATCTCAAGAAGATCCTTTGATCTTTTCTACGGGGTCTGACGCTCAGTGGAACGAAAACTCACGTTA
AGGGATTTTGGTCATGAGATTATCAAAAAGGATCTTCACCTAGATCCTTTTAAATTAAAAATGAAGTTTT
AAATCAATCTAAAGTATATATGAGTAAACTTGGTCTGACAGTTACCAATGCTTAATCAGTGAGGCACCTA
TCTCAGCGATCTGTCTATTTCGTTCATCCATAGTTGCCTGACTCCCCGTCGTGTAGATAACTACGATACG
GGAGGGCTTACCATCTGGCCCCAGTGCTGCAATGATACCGCGAGACCCACGCTCACCGGCTCCAGATTTA
TCAGCAATAAACCAGCCAGCCGGAAGGGCCGAGCGCAGAAGTGGTCCTGCAACTTTATCCGCCTCCATCC
AGTCTATTAATTGTTGCCGGGAAGCTAGAGTAAGTAGTTCGCCAGTTAATAGTTTGCGCAACGTTGTTGC
CATTGCTACAGGCATCGTGGTGTCACGCTCGTCGTTTGGTATGGCTTCATTCAGCTCCGGTTCCCAACGA
TCAAGGCGAGTTACATGATCCCCCATGTTGTGCAAAAAAGCGGTTAGCTCCTTCGGTCCTCCGATCGTTG
TCAGAAGTAAGTTGGCCGCAGTGTTATCACTCATGGTTATGGCAGCACTGCATAATTCTCTTACTGTCAT
GCCATCCGTAAGATGCTTTTCTGTGACTGGTGAGTACTCAACCAAGTCATTCTGAGAATAGTGTATGCGG
CGACCGAGTTGCTCTTGCCCGGCGTCAATACGGGATAATACCGCGCCACATAGCAGAACTTTAAAAGTGC
TCATCATTGGAAAACGTTCTTCGGGGCGAAAACTCTCAAGGATCTTACCGCTGTTGAGATCCAGTTCGAT
GTAACCCACTCGTGCACCCAACTGATCTTCAGCATCTTTTACTTTCACCAGCGTTTCTGGGTGAGCAAAA
ACAGGAAGGCAAAATGCCGCAAAAAAGGGAATAAGGGCGACACGGAAATGTTGAATACTCATACTCTTCC
TTTTTCAATATTATTGAAGCATTTATCAGGGTTATTGTCTCATGAGCGGATACATATTTGAATGTATTTA
GAAAAATAAACAAATAGGGGTTCCGCGCACATTTCCCCGAAAAGTGCCAC
Features (pLannotate 1.2.2; 13 found; start..end, strand, type, name):
      3..303     -  rep_origin     M13 ori (fragment) (sequence partly withheld): M13 bacteriophage origin of replication; arrow indicates direction of (+) strand synthesis
    374..534     -  rep_origin     f1 ori (fragment) (sequence partly withheld): f1 bacteriophage origin of replication; arrow indicates direction of (+) strand synthesis
    539..694     -  CDS            lacZα (fragment): LacZα fragment of β-galactosidase; lacZ fragment
    702..720     +  promoter       T7 promoter: promoter for bacteriophage T7 RNA polymerase
   1790..2506    +  CDS            GFP: Aequoria victoria green fluorescent protein
   3016..3034    -  promoter       T3 promoter: promoter for bacteriophage T3 RNA polymerase
   3079..3095    -  protein_bind   lac operator: The lac repressor binds to the lac operator to inhibit transcription in E. coli. This inhibition can be relieved by adding lactose or isopropyl-β-D-thiogalactopyranoside (IPTG). lac repressor encoded by lacI
   3103..3133    -  promoter       lac promoter: promoter for the E. coli lac operon
   3148..3169    -  protein_bind   CAP binding site: CAP binding activates transcription in the presence of cAMP. E. coli catabolite activator protein
   3182..3274    -  CDS            lacI (fragment): lac repressor; lacI; The lac repressor binds to the lac operator to inhibit transcription in E. coli. This inhibition can be relieved by adding lactose or isopropyl-β-D-thiogalactopyranoside (IPTG).
   3457..4045    -  rep_origin     ori: high-copy-number ColE1/pMB1/pBR322/pUC origin of replication
   4216..5076    -  CDS            AmpR: β-lactamase; bla; confers resistance to ampicillin, carbenicillin, and related antibiotics
   5077..5181    -  promoter       AmpR promoter: bla
