[The description below was written by a language model from this plasmid's Addgene catalogue record and pLannotate feature annotations shown in this document.]
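Description:
pHyVec13 is an empty expression backbone for the cnidarian Hydra, built on the Stratagene phagemid pBluescript II SK+. It is propagated in E. coli as a high-copy plasmid through the ColE1/pUC-type origin and selected with ampicillin via the β-lactamase gene and its native promoter. Other pBluescript remnants are still recognisable in the 5.2 kb sequence: fragments of the f1/M13 phage origin, a partial lacZα coding region with the lac promoter, operator and CAP site, and the T7 and T3 phage promoters that flank the original polylinker region.

The Hydra-specific cassette sits between the T7 and T3 promoters. According to the catalogue entry, expression is driven by the Hydra vulgaris actin promoter, and the backbone supplies GFP as a C-terminal tag, so a coding sequence cloned upstream and in frame would be produced as a GFP fusion. The automated annotation identifies only the GFP open reading frame in this region. The roughly 1 kb stretch between the T7 promoter and GFP is unannotated, which is consistent with the position expected for the actin promoter, and about 500 bp following GFP is also unannotated. The record does not say what this downstream segment contains, nor does it list the cloning sites available for inserts.

As deposited, the vector carries no gene of interest. The record does not describe a specific application, but the design suits making constructs that express and visualise GFP-tagged proteins in Hydra cells or transgenic animals under a strong actin promoter.
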