Addgene plasmid #34796: pHyVec13
Purpose: (Empty Backbone)
Depositing lab: Rob Steele. Depositing organization: University of California, Irvine.
Backbone
  Vector backbone: Derived from pBluescript II SK+
  Backbone manufacturer: Stratagene
  Vector type: Hydra Expression
  Promoter: Hydra vulgaris actin promoter
  Tag / fusion protein: GFP (C terminal on backbone)
Growth in bacteria
  Bacterial resistance: Ampicillin, 100 μg/mL
  Growth temperature: 37°C
  Growth strain: DH5alpha
  Copy number: High Copy
Terms and licenses: Academic/Nonprofit Terms; Industry Terms: Not Available to Industry
How to cite: pHyVec13 was a gift from Rob Steele (Addgene plasmid # 34796 ; http://n2t.net/addgene:34796 ; RRID:Addgene_34796)
