>Addgene plasmid #34796 | pHyVec13 | addgene partial sequence | sequence record 42667 | GFP-F 5'-GGTCCTTCTTGAGTTTGTAAC-3'
ACTATACAAATAGCATTCGTAGAATTCACAATTCGATTATATTTATACTGGACTATTTTTACATCTGTTC
GGTTATTTTCACATTTATTTTTCTATATATATCTTATAAACGTTTTAAAACCCATGTAATTTTTGTTAAG
CTGTAATATAAAAGACGTCCTAACAAACTTCTTTTATTACTGAATTTCCTTTAATTATAATAAATAACAA
GTTTTAAAATAAATTCAGGCAATTAAGGCGCTCCTGAGGTACTAAAATTAATGTAAACATTTAAAATTAA
CTTGGATGGTCTTAAGTACTGTACTCGTGATTTTGTTATACTTTATTATTAGAAAAGTCGTCTATTAACT
TTTTGTTCCTTAATTTACTTGATTAAATTGTCGCTTAATTTATCAAATCAGGTTTTGCGCGTTATTTTAG
AGAAAAACTTATTAGAAAAATGAATAAGCAAAGTTTAGGCTAACATGTTTTTTTATTATTTTAAATAGTT
CAAGTCAATGACGTATAAACCAGCTTTTGTTCCCTTTAGTGAGGGTTAATTGCGCGCTTGGCGTAATCAT
GGTCATAGCTGTTTCCTGTGTGAAATTGTTATCCGCTCACAATTCCACACAACATACGAGCCGGAAGCAT
AAAGTGTAAAGCCTGGGGTGCCTAATGAGTGAGCTAACTCACATTAATTGCGTTGCGCTCACTGCCCGCT
TTCCAGTCGGGAAACCTGTCGTGCCAGCTGCATTAATGAATCGGCCAACGCGCGGGGAGAGGCGGTTTGC
GTATTGGGCGCTCTTCCGCTTCCTCGCTCACTGACTCGCTGCGCTCGGTCGTTCGGCTGCGGCGAGC
